>Addgene plasmid #142170 | TFORF2896 | addgene full sequence | sequence record 397673 | Addgene NGS Result
TTAATGTAGTCTTATGCAATACTCTTGTAGTCTTGCAACATGGTAACGATGAGTTAGCAACATGCCTTAC
AAGGAGAGAAAAAGCACCGTGCATGCCGATTGGTGGAAGTAAGGTGGTACGATCGTGCCTTATTAGGAAG
GCAACAGACGGGTCTGACATGGATTGGACGAACCACTGAATTGCCGCATTGCAGAGATATTGTATTTAAG
TGCCTAGCTCGATACATAAACGGGTCTCTCTGGTTAGACCAGATCTGAGCCTGGGAGCTCTCTGGCTAAC
TAGGGAACCCACTGCTTAAGCCTCAATAAAGCTTGCCTTGAGTGCTTCAAGTAGTGTGTGCCCGTCTGTT
GTGTGACTCTGGTAACTAGAGATCCCTCAGACCCTTTTAGTCAGTGTGGAAAATCTCTAGCAGTGGCGCC
CGAACAGGGACTTGAAAGCGAAAGGGAAACCAGAGGAGCTCTCTCGACGCAGGACTCGGCTTGCTGAAGC
GCGCACGGCAAGAGGCGAGGGGCGGCGACTGGTGAGTACGCCAAAAATTTTGACTAGCGGAGGCTAGAAG
GAGAGAGATGGGTGCGAGAGCGTCAGTATTAAGCGGGGGAGAATTAGATCGCGATGGGAAAAAATTCGGT
TAAGGCCAGGGGGAAAGAAAAAATATAAATTAAAACATATAGTATGGGCAAGCAGGGAGCTAGAACGATT
CGCAGTTAATCCTGGCCTGTTAGAAACATCAGAAGGCTGTAGACAAATACTGGGACAGCTACAACCATCC
CTTCAGACAGGATCAGAAGAACTTAGATCATTATATAATACAGTAGCAACCCTCTATTGTGTGCATCAAA
GGATAGAGATAAAAGACACCAAGGAAGCTTTAGACAAGATAGAGGAAGAGCAAAACAAAAGTAAGACCAC
CGCACAGCAAGCGGCCGCTGATCTTCAGACCTGGAGGAGGAGATATGAGGGACAATTGGAGAAGTGAATT
ATATAAATATAAAGTAGTAAAAATTGAACCATTAGGAGTAGCACCCACCAAGGCAAAGAGAAGAGTGGTG
CAGAGAGAAAAAAGAGCAGTGGGAATAGGAGCTTTGTTCCTTGGGTTCTTGGGAGCAGCAGGAAGCACTA
TGGGCGCAGCGTCAATGACGCTGACGGTACAGGCCAGACAATTATTGTCTGGTATAGTGCAGCAGCAGAA
CAATTTGCTGAGGGCTATTGAGGCGCAACAGCATCTGTTGCAACTCACAGTCTGGGGCATCAAGCAGCTC
CAGGCAAGAATCCTGGCTGTGGAAAGATACCTAAAGGATCAACAGCTCCTGGGGATTTGGGGTTGCTCTG
GAAAACTCATTTGCACCACTGCTGTGCCTTGGAATGCTAGTTGGAGTAATAAATCTCTGGAACAGATTTG
GAATCACACGACCTGGATGGAGTGGGACAGAGAAATTAACAATTACACAAGCTTAATACACTCCTTAATT
GAAGAATCGCAAAACCAGCAAGAAAAGAATGAACAAGAATTATTGGAATTAGATAAATGGGCAAGTTTGT
GGAATTGGTTTAACATAACAAATTGGCTGTGGTATATAAAATTATTCATAATGATAGTAGGAGGCTTGGT
AGGTTTAAGAATAGTTTTTGCTGTACTTTCTATAGTGAATAGAGTTAGGCAGGGATATTCACCATTATCG
TTTCAGACCCACCTCCCAACCCCGAGGGGACCCATGCATTGCATCTCAATTAGTCAGCAACCAGGTGTGG
AAAGTCCCCAGGCTCCCCAGCAGGCAGAAGTATGCAAAGCATGCGTCTCAATTAGTCAGCAACCATAGTC
CCGCCCCTAACTCCGCCCATCCCGCCCCTAACTCCGCCCAGTTCCGCCCATTCTCCGCCCCATGGCTGAC
TAATTTTTTTTATTTATGCAGAGGCCGAGGCCGCCTCGGCCTCTGAGCTATTCCAGAAGTAGTGAGGAGG
CTTTTTTGGAGGCCTAGGCTTTTGCAAAAAGCTTTCTAGAGGTACCACCGGAGCTTACCATGACCGAGTA
CAAGCCCACGGTGCGCCTCGCCACCCGCGACGACGTCCCCAGGGCCGTACGCACCCTCGCCGCCGCGTTC
GCCGACTACCCCGCCACGCGCCACACCGTCGATCCGGACCGCCACATCGAGCGGGTCACCGAGCTGCAAG
AACTCTTCCTCACGCGCGTCGGGCTCGACATCGGCAAGGTGTGGGTCGCGGACGACGGCGCCGCCGTGGC
GGTCTGGACCACGCCGGAGAGCGTCGAAGCGGGGGCGGTGTTCGCCGAGATCGGCCCGCGCATGGCCGAG
TTGAGCGGTTCCCGGCTGGCCGCGCAGCAACAGATGGAAGGCCTCCTGGCGCCGCACCGGCCCAAGGAGC
CCGCGTGGTTCCTGGCCACCGTCGGCGTCTCGCCCGACCACCAGGGCAAGGGTCTGGGCAGCGCCGTCGT
GCTCCCCGGAGTGGAGGCGGCCGAGCGCGCCGGGGTGCCCGCCTTCCTGGAGACCTCCGCGCCCCGCAAC
CTCCCCTTCTACGAGCGGCTCGGCTTCACCGTCACCGCCGACGTCGAGGTGCCCGAAGGACCGCGCACCT
GGTGCATGACCCGCAAGCCCGGTGCCAGTTAACGAATTCTAGATCTTGAGACAAATGGCAGTATTCATCC
ACAATTTTAAAAGAAAAGGGGGGATTGGGGGGTACAGTGCAGGGGAAAGAATAGTAGACATAATAGCAAC
AGACATACAAACTAAAGAATTACAAAAACAAATTACAAAAATTCAAAATTTTCGGGTTTATTACAGGGAC
AGCAGAGATCCACTTTGGCGCCGGCTCGAGGCCTGCAGGTGCAAAGATGGATAAAGTTTTAAACAGAGAG
GAATCTTTGCAGCTAATGGACCTTCTAGGTCTTGAAAGGAGTGGGAATTGGCTCCGGTGCCCGTCAGTGG
GCAGAGCGCACATCGCCCACAGTCCCCGAGAAGTTGGGGGGAGGGGTCGGCAATTGAACCGGTGCCTAGA
GAAGGTGGCGCGGGGTAAACTGGGAAAGTGATGTCGTGTACTGGCTCCGCCTTTTTCCCGAGGGTGGGGG
AGAACCGTATATAAGTGCAGTAGTCGCCGTGAACGTTCTTTTTCGCAACGGGTTTGCCGCCAGAACACAG
GTAAGTGCCGTGTGTGGTTCCCGCGGGCCTGGCCTCTTTACGGGTTATGGCCCTTGCGTGCCTTGAATTA
CTTCCACCTGGCTGCAGTACGTGATTCTTGATCCCGAGCTTCGGGTTGGAAGTGGGTGGGAGAGTTCGAG
GCCTTGCGCTTAAGGAGCCCCTTCGCCTCGTGCTTGAGTTGAGGCCTGGCCTGGGCGCTGGGGCCGCCGC
GTGCGAATCTGGTGGCACCTTCGCGCCTGTCTCGCTGCTTTCGATAAGTCTCTAGCCATTTAAAATTTTT
GATGACCTGCTGCGACGCTTTTTTTCTGGCAAGATAGTCTTGTAAATGCGGGCCAAGATCTGCACACTGG
TATTTCGGTTTTTGGGGCCGCGGGCGGCGACGGGGCCCGTGCGTCCCAGCGCACATGTTCGGCGAGGCGG
GGCCTGCGAGCGCGGCCACCGAGAATCGGACGGGGGTAGTCTCAAGCTGGCCGGCCTGCTCTGGTGCCTG
GCCTCGCGCCGCCGTGTATCGCCCCGCCCTGGGCGGCAAGGCTGGCCCGGTCGGCACCAGTTGCGTGAGC
GGAAAGATGGCCGCTTCCCGGCCCTGCTGCAGGGAGCTCAAAATGGAGGACGCGGCGCTCGGGAGAGCGG
GCGGGTGAGTCACCCACACAAAGGAAAAGGGCCTTTCCGTCCTCAGCCGTCGCTTCATGTGACTCCACGG
AGTACCGGGCGCCGTCCAGGCACCTCGATTAGTTCTCGAGCTTTTGGAGTACGTCGTCTTTAGGTTGGGG
GGAGGGGTTTTATGCGATGGAGTTTCCCCACACTGAGTGGGTGGAGACTGAAGTTAGGCCAGCTTGGCAC
TTGATGTAATTCTCCTTGGAATTTGCCCTTTTTGAGTTTGGATCTTGGTTCATTCTCAAGCCTCAGACAG
TGGTTCAAAGTTTTTTTCTTCCATTTCAGGTGTCGTGAGGCTAGCACCGCCACCATGGAGATGAAGGTCT
GGGACCCAGACAACCCTCTCACAGACCGGCAGATCGACCAGTTTCTTGTGGTGGCCCGAGCTGTGGGAAC
CTTTGCAAGAGCCCTAGATTGTAGCAGCTCCATTCGGCAGCCAAGCTTGCACATGAGTGCAGCTGCTGCC
TCCCGAGATATCACTCTGTTTCACGCCATGGATACCTTGCAAAGGAACGGCTACGACCTGGCTAAGGCCA
TGTCGACCCTGGTACCCCAGGGAGGCCCGGTGCTGTGTCGGGATGAGATGGAGGAATGGTCAGCCTCAGA
GGCCATGCTATTTGAGGAGGCCCTAGAGAAGTATGGGAAGGACTTCAATGATATTCGCCAGGATTTTCTA
CCCTGGAAGTCACTTGCCAGCATAGTCCAGTTTTATTACATGTGGAAAACCACAGACCGGTATATTCAGC
AGAAAAGGTTGAAAGCTGCTGAAGCAGACAGCAAACTGAAACAGGTCTACATTCCCACCTACACTAAGCC
AAACCCTAACCAGATCATTTCTGTGGGTTCAAAACCTGGCATGAATGGGGCTGGATTTCAGAAGGGCCTG
ACTTGTGAGAGTTGCCACACCACACAGTCTGCTCAGTGGTATGCCTGGGGCCCACCTAACATGCAGTGCC
GCCTCTGTGCTTCCTGTTGGATCTACTGGAAGAAGTATGGGGGACTGAAGACCCCAACTCAGCTTGAGGG
GGCCACTCGGGGCACCACGGAGCCACACTCAAGGGGTCATTTATCCAGACCTGAAGCTCAAAGTCTCTCT
CCTTACACAACCAGCGCCAACAGGGCCAAGCTACTGGCTAAGAACAGACAAACTTTCCTGCTTCAGACCA
CAAAGCTGACCCGTCTTGCCAGACGCATGTGCAGGGACCTATTACAGCCAAGGAGGGCCGCCCGACGGCC
TTATGCTCCTATCAATGCCAATGCCATCAAAGCAGAGTGCTCCATTCGACTTCCTAAGGCCGCCAAGACT
CCATTGAAGATTCACCCTCTGGTGCGGCTGCCCCTGGCAACTATCGTCAAAGATCTGGTGGCCCAGGCAC
CCCTGAAACCAAAAACACCTCGGGGTACCAAGACACCGATCAACAGAAACCAGCTGTCCCAGAACCGGGG
ACTGGGGGGCATTATGGTGAAACGGGCCTATGAGACTATGGCAGGGGCAGGGGTTCCTTTCTCTGCCAAT
GGAAGGCCTCTGGCTTCAGGGATTCGTTCAAGCTCACAGCCAGCAGCCAAGCGTCAGAAACTAAACCCAG
CTGATGCCCCCAATCCTGTGGTGTTTGTGGCCACAAAGGATACCAGGGCCCTACGGAAGGCTCTGACCCA
TCTGGAAATGCGGCGAGCTGCTCGCCGACCCAACTTGCCCCTGAAGGTGAAGCCAACGCTGATTGCAGTG
CGGCCCCCTGTCCCTCTACCTGCACCCTCACATCCTGCCAGCACCAATGAGCCTATTGTCCTGGAGGACT
AGTAATGAACTAGTCCGTAACTTGAAAGTATTTCGATTTCTTGGCTTTATATATCTTGTGGAAAGGACGA
TCTATACCTGCTTGGCGCCAACACACGCGTTAAGTCGACAATCAACCTCTGGATTACAAAATTTGTGAAA
GATTGACTGGTATTCTTAACTATGTTGCTCCTTTTACGCTATGTGGATACGCTGCTTTAATGCCTTTGTA
TCATGCTATTGCTTCCCGTATGGCTTTCATTTTCTCCTCCTTGTATAAATCCTGGTTGCTGTCTCTTTAT
GAGGAGTTGTGGCCCGTTGTCAGGCAACGTGGCGTGGTGTGCACTGTGTTTGCTGACGCAACCCCCACTG
GTTGGGGCATTGCCACCACCTGTCAGCTCCTTTCCGGGACTTTCGCTTTCCCCCTCCCTATTGCCACGGC
GGAACTCATCGCCGCCTGCCTTGCCCGCTGCTGGACAGGGGCTCGGCTGTTGGGCACTGACAATTCCGTG
GTGTTGTCGGGGAAATCATCGTCCTTTCCTTGGCTGCTCGCCTGTGTTGCCACCTGGATTCTGCGCGGGA
CGTCCTTCTGCTACGTCCCTTCGGCCCTCAATCCAGCGGACCTTCCTTCCCGCGGCCTGCTGCCGGCTCT
GCGGCCTCTTCCGCGTCTTCGCCTTCGCCCTCAGACGAGTCGGATCTCCCTTTGGGCCGCCTCCCCGCGT
CGACTTTAAGACCAATGACTTACAAGGCAGCTGTAGATCTTAGCCACTTTTTAAAAGAAAAGGGGGGACT
GGAAGGGCTAATTCACTCCCAACGAAGACAAGATCTGCTTTTTGCTTGTACTGGGTCTCTCTGGTTAGAC
CAGATCTGAGCCTGGGAGCTCTCTGGCTAACTAGGGAACCCACTGCTTAAGCCTCAATAAAGCTTGCCTT
GAGTGCTTCAAGTAGTGTGTGCCCGTCTGTTGTGTGACTCTGGTAACTAGAGATCCCTCAGACCCTTTTA
GTCAGTGTGGAAAATCTCTAGCAGTACGTATAGTAGTTCATGTCATCTTATTATTCAGTATTTATAACTT
GCAAAGAAATGAATATCAGAGAGTGAGAGGAACTTGTTTATTGCAGCTTATAATGGTTACAAATAAAGCA
ATAGCATCACAAATTTCACAAATAAAGCATTTTTTTCACTGCATTCTAGTTGTGGTTTGTCCAAACTCAT
CAATGTATCTTATCATGTCTGGCTCTAGCTATCCCGCCCCTAACTCCGCCCATCCCGCCCCTAACTCCGC
CCAGTTCCGCCCATTCTCCGCCCCATGGCTGACTAATTTTTTTTATTTATGCAGAGGCCGAGGCCGCCTC
GGCCTCTGAGCTATTCCAGAAGTAGTGAGGAGGCTTTTTTGGAGGCCTAGGGACGTACCCAATTCGCCCT
ATAGTGAGTCGTATTACGCGCGCTCACTGGCCGTCGTTTTACAACGTCGTGACTGGGAAAACCCTGGCGT
TACCCAACTTAATCGCCTTGCAGCACATCCCCCTTTCGCCAGCTGGCGTAATAGCGAAGAGGCCCGCACC
GATCGCCCTTCCCAACAGTTGCGCAGCCTGAATGGCGAATGGG
[124 nt withheld, positions 7184-7307]
C
[91 nt withheld, positions 7309-7399]
A
[49 nt withheld, positions 7401-7449]
CCTTTGACGTTGGAGTCCACGTTCTTT
[37 nt withheld, positions 7477-7513]
ACCCTATCTCGGTCTATTCTTTTGATTTATAAGGGATTTTGCCGATTTCGGCCTATTGGTTAAAAAATGA
GCTGATTTAACAAAAATTTAACGCGAATTTTAACAAAATATTAACGCTTACAATTTAGGTGGCACTTTTC
GGGGAAATGTGCGCGGAACCCCTATTTGTTTATTTTTCTAAATACATTCAAATATGTATCCGCTCATGAG
ACAATAACCCTGATAAATGCTTCAATAATATTGAAAAAGGAAGAGTATGAGTATTCAACATTTCCGTGTC
GCCCTTATTCCCTTTTTTGCGGCATTTTGCCTTCCTGTTTTTGCTCACCCAGAAACGCTGGTGAAAGTAA
AAGATGCTGAAGATCAGTTGGGTGCACGAGTGGGTTACATCGAACTGGATCTCAACAGCGGTAAGATCCT
TGAGAGTTTTCGCCCCGAAGAACGTTTTCCAATGATGAGCACTTTTAAAGTTCTGCTATGTGGCGCGGTA
TTATCCCGTATTGACGCCGGGCAAGAGCAACTCGGTCGCCGCATACACTATTCTCAGAATGACTTGGTTG
AGTACTCACCAGTCACAGAAAAGCATCTTACGGATGGCATGACAGTAAGAGAATTATGCAGTGCTGCCAT
AACCATGAGTGATAACACTGCGGCCAACTTACTTCTGACAACGATCGGAGGACCGAAGGAGCTAACCGCT
TTTTTGCACAACATGGGGGATCATGTAACTCGCCTTGATCGTTGGGAACCGGAGCTGAATGAAGCCATAC
CAAACGACGAGCGTGACACCACGATGCCTGTAGCAATGGCAACAACGTTGCGCAAACTATTAACTGGCGA
ACTACTTACTCTAGCTTCCCGGCAACAATTAATAGACTGGATGGAGGCGGATAAAGTTGCAGGACCACTT
CTGCGCTCGGCCCTTCCGGCTGGCTGGTTTATTGCTGATAAATCTGGAGCCGGTGAGCGTGGGTCTCGCG
GTATCATTGCAGCACTGGGGCCAGATGGTAAGCCCTCCCGTATCGTAGTTATCTACACGACGGGGAGTCA
GGCAACTATGGATGAACGAAATAGACAGATCGCTGAGATAGGTGCCTCACTGATTAAGCATTGGTAACTG
TCAGACCAAGTTTACTCATATATACTTTAGATTGATTTAAAACTTCATTTTTAATTTAAAAGGATCTAGG
TGAAGATCCTTTTTGATAATCTCATGACCAAAATCCCTTAACGTGAGTTTTCGTTCCACTGAGCGTCAGA
CCCCGTAGAAAAGATCAAAGGATCTTCTTGAGATCCTTTTTTTCTGCGCGTAATCTGCTGCTTGCAAACA
AAAAAACCACCGCTACCAGCGGTGGTTTGTTTGCCGGATCAAGAGCTACCAACTCTTTTTCCGAAGGTAA
CTGGCTTCAGCAGAGCGCAGATACCAAATACTGTTCTTCTAGTGTAGCCGTAGTTAGGCCACCACTTCAA
GAACTCTGTAGCACCGCCTACATACCTCGCTCTGCTAATCCTGTTACCAGTGGCTGCTGCCAGTGGCGAT
AAGTCGTGTCTTACCGGGTTGGACTCAAGACGATAGTTACCGGATAAGGCGCAGCGGTCGGGCTGAACGG
GGGGTTCGTGCACACAGCCCAGCTTGGAGCGAACGACCTACACCGAACTGAGATACCTACAGCGTGAGCT
ATGAGAAAGCGCCACGCTTCCCGAAGGGAGAAAGGCGGACAGGTATCCGGTAAGCGGCAGGGTCGGAACA
GGAGAGCGCACGAGGGAGCTTCCAGGGGGAAACGCCTGGTATCTTTATAGTCCTGTCGGGTTTCGCCACC
TCTGACTTGAGCGTCGATTTTTGTGATGCTCGTCAGGGGGGCGGAGCCTATGGAAAAACGCCAGCAACGC
GGCCTTTTTACGGTTCCTGGCCTTTTGCTGGCCTTTTGCTCACATGTTCTTTCCTGCGTTATCCCCTGAT
TCTGTGGATAACCGTATTACCGCCTTTGAGTGAGCTGATACCGCTCGCCGCAGCCGAACGACCGAGCGCA
GCGAGTCAGTGAGCGAGGAAGCGGAAGAGCGCCCAATACGCAAACCGCCTCTCCCCGCGCGTTGGCCGAT
TCATTAATGCAGCTGGCACGACAGGTTTCCCGACTGGAAAGCGGGCAGTGAGCGCAACGCAATTAATGTG
AGTTAGCTCACTCATTAGGCACCCCAGGCTTTACACTTTATGCTTCCGGCTCGTATGTTGTGTGGAATTG
TGAGCGGATAACAATTTCACACAGGAAACAGCTATGACCATGATTACGCCAAGCGCGCAATTAACCCTCA
CTAAAGGGAACAAAAGCTGGAGCTGCAAGC
Features (pLannotate 1.2.2; 31 found; start..end, strand, type, name):
      5..231     +  promoter       RSV promoter: Rous sarcoma virus enhancer/promoter
    232..412     +  LTR            5' LTR (truncated): truncated 5' long terminal repeat (LTR) from HIV-1
    459..584     +  misc_feature   HIV-1 Ψ: packaging signal of human immunodeficiency virus type 1
    568..931     +  CDS            HIV-1 gag (fragment): gag protein from human immunodeficiency virus 1; gag
   1077..1310    +  misc_feature   RRE: The Rev response element (RRE) of HIV-1 allows for Rev-dependent mRNA export from the nucleus to the cytoplasm.
   1687..1713    +  CDS            Rev (fragment): human immunodeficiency virus 1 (HIV-1) Rev protein; rev; enhances nuclear export of unspliced and incompletely spliced viral mRNAs
   1720..1743    +  promoter       SV40 promoter (fragment): SV40 early promoter
   1744..1815    +  promoter       SV40 promoter (fragment): SV40 enhancer and early promoter
   1839..1974    +  rep_origin     SV40 ori: SV40 origin of replication
   2020..2616    +  CDS            PuroR (fragment): puromycin N-acetyltransferase; pac from Streptomyces; confers resistance to puromycin
   2665..2782    +  misc_feature   cPPT/CTS: central polypurine tract and central termination sequence of HIV-1
   2847..2913    +  CDS            small t antigen (fragment): SV40 (simian virus 40) small t antigen
   2920..4098    +  promoter       EF-1α promoter: strong constitutive promoter for human elongation factor EF-1α
   4115..5599    +  CDS            MTA2 (fragment): MTA2_HUMAN - Also known as MTA1L1, PID. Experimental evidence at protein level: Swiss-Prot protein existence level 1. May be involved in the regulation of gene expression as repressor and activator. The repression might be related to covalent modification of histone proteins. From Homo sapiens (Human).
   5615..5668    +  promoter       U6 promoter (fragment): RNA polymerase III promoter for human U6 snRNA
   5710..6298    +  misc_feature   WPRE: woodchuck hepatitis virus posttranscriptional regulatory element
   6349..6368    +  misc_feature   cPPT/CTS (fragment): central polypurine tract and central termination sequence of HIV-1
   6370..6603    +  LTR            3' LTR (ΔU3): self-inactivating 3' long terminal repeat (LTR) from HIV-1
   6681..6802    +  polyA_signal   SV40 poly(A) signal: SV40 polyadenylation signal
   6842..6977    +  rep_origin     SV40 ori: SV40 origin of replication
   6998..7016    -  promoter       T7 promoter: promoter for bacteriophage T7 RNA polymerase
   7024..7179    +  CDS            lacZα (fragment): LacZα fragment of β-galactosidase; lacZ fragment
   7184..7612    +  rep_origin     f1 ori (sequence partly withheld): f1 bacteriophage origin of replication; arrow indicates direction of (+) strand synthesis
   7665..7769    +  promoter       AmpR promoter: bla
   7770..8630    +  CDS            AmpR: β-lactamase; bla; confers resistance to ampicillin, carbenicillin, and related antibiotics
   8801..9389    +  rep_origin     ori: high-copy-number ColE1/pMB1/pBR322/pUC origin of replication
   9572..9664    +  CDS            lacI (fragment): lac repressor; lacI; The lac repressor binds to the lac operator to inhibit transcription in E. coli. This inhibition can be relieved by adding lactose or isopropyl-β-D-thiogalactopyranoside (IPTG).
   9677..9698    +  protein_bind   CAP binding site: CAP binding activates transcription in the presence of cAMP. E. coli catabolite activator protein
   9713..9743    +  promoter       lac promoter: promoter for the E. coli lac operon
   9751..9767    +  protein_bind   lac operator: The lac repressor binds to the lac operator to inhibit transcription in E. coli. This inhibition can be relieved by adding lactose or isopropyl-β-D-thiogalactopyranoside (IPTG). lac repressor encoded by lacI
   9812..9830    +  promoter       T3 promoter: promoter for bacteriophage T3 RNA polymerase
