[The description below was written by a language model from this plasmid's Addgene catalogue record and pLannotate feature annotations shown in this document.]
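Description:
TFORF2896 is a lentiviral mammalian expression plasmid built on the pLX_TRC317 backbone from the Broad Institute Genetic Perturbation Platform. It belongs to a barcoded transcription factor ORF collection. It carries a synthesized human MTA2 open reading frame (about 1.6 kb insert, corresponding to particular transcript isoforms listed by the depositor) under the strong constitutive EF-1α promoter. The insert is paired with a unique 24-bp barcode that allows the ORF to be identified in pooled screens. The feature table does not annotate the barcode itself. It does show the MTA2 coding region directly downstream of EF-1α, followed by a short U6 promoter-like fragment and a WPRE, which enhances transcript stability and expression.

The viral architecture is third-generation and self-inactivating. An RSV promoter drives a truncated HIV-1 5' LTR, followed by the Ψ packaging signal with a partial gag region, the RRE for Rev-dependent nuclear export, a cPPT/CTS to aid nuclear import, and a ΔU3 3' LTR that is followed by an SV40 poly(A) signal. Within the provirus, upstream of the EF-1α cassette, an SV40 early promoter/origin drives puromycin N-acetyltransferase, so transduced cells can be selected with puromycin. In bacteria the plasmid is maintained by a high-copy ColE1/pUC-type origin and selected with ampicillin resistance. An f1 origin and remnants of lac, T7 and T3 elements remain from the cloning backbone. The depositor notes a risk of recombination, which is typical of LTR-containing plasmids. The construct is intended for packaging into lentivirus to overexpress MTA2, either individually or within pooled transcription factor screens such as directed differentiation studies.
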