Addgene plasmid #142170: TFORF2896
Purpose: Lentiviral vector for overexpressing transcription factor ORFs with unique 24-bp barcodes. Barcodes facilitate identification of transcription factors in pooled screens.
Depositing lab: Feng Zhang. Depositing organization: Broad Institute. Publication: A transcription factor atlas of directed differentiation. Joung J, Ma S, Tay T, Geiger-Schuller KR, Kirchgatterer PC, Verdine VK, Guo B, Arias-Garcia MA, Allen WE, Singh A, Kuksenko O, Abudayyeh OO, Gootenberg JS, Fu Z, Macrae RK, Buenrostro JD, Regev A, Zhang F. Cell. 2023 Jan 5;186(1):209-229.e26. doi: 10.1016/j.cell.2022.11.026. PubMed 36608654.
Backbone
  Vector backbone: pLX_TRC317
  Backbone manufacturer: Broad Institute Genetic Perturbation Platform
  Backbone size w/o insert (bp): 8264
  Vector type: Mammalian Expression, Lentiviral
  Selectable markers: Puromycin
Growth in bacteria
  Bacterial resistance: Ampicillin, 100 μg/mL
  Growth temperature: 37°C
  Growth strain: NEB Stable
  Copy number: High Copy
Gene/Insert
  Gene/Insert name: MTA2
  Species: H. sapiens (human)
  Insert size (bp): 1589
  Entrez Gene: MTA2 (a.k.a. MTA1L1, PID)
  Promoter: EF1a
  Cloning method: Unknown
  Sequencing primers: 5′ GGGTGGAGACTGAAGTTAGGCCAG; 3′ CACATAGCGTAAAAGGAGCAACATAG
Terms and licenses: Academic/Nonprofit Terms; Industry Terms: Not Available to Industry
Depositor comments: XM_017018561,ENST00000524902,ENST00000527204 . The transcription factor ORF portion of this plasmid was synthesized by Genewiz. Please test multiple small colonies in case of plasmid recombination. To make this collection available in a timely manner, a portion of this collection was not fully sequenced by Addgene. If an Addgene verified full plasmid sequence is not available, please contact us prior to placing an order to request the full sequence.
How to cite: TFORF2896 was a gift from Feng Zhang (Addgene plasmid # 142170 ; http://n2t.net/addgene:142170 ; RRID:Addgene_142170)
