>Addgene plasmid #142170 | TFORF2896 | depositor partial sequence | sequence record 278648 | Insert
ACCGCCACCATGGAGATGAAGGTCTGGGACCCAGACAACCCTCTCACAGACCGGCAGATCGACCAGTTTC
TTGTGGTGGCCCGAGCTGTGGGAACCTTTGCAAGAGCCCTAGATTGTAGCAGCTCCATTCGGCAGCCAAG
CTTGCACATGAGTGCAGCTGCTGCCTCCCGAGATATCACTCTGTTTCACGCCATGGATACCTTGCAAAGG
AACGGCTACGACCTGGCTAAGGCCATGTCGACCCTGGTACCCCAGGGAGGCCCGGTGCTGTGTCGGGATG
AGATGGAGGAATGGTCAGCCTCAGAGGCCATGCTATTTGAGGAGGCCCTAGAGAAGTATGGGAAGGACTT
CAATGATATTCGCCAGGATTTTCTACCCTGGAAGTCACTTGCCAGCATAGTCCAGTTTTATTACATGTGG
AAAACCACAGACCGGTATATTCAGCAGAAAAGGTTGAAAGCTGCTGAAGCAGACAGCAAACTGAAACAGG
TCTACATTCCCACCTACACTAAGCCAAACCCTAACCAGATCATTTCTGTGGGTTCAAAACCTGGCATGAA
TGGGGCTGGATTTCAGAAGGGCCTGACTTGTGAGAGTTGCCACACCACACAGTCTGCTCAGTGGTATGCC
TGGGGCCCACCTAACATGCAGTGCCGCCTCTGTGCTTCCTGTTGGATCTACTGGAAGAAGTATGGGGGAC
TGAAGACCCCAACTCAGCTTGAGGGGGCCACTCGGGGCACCACGGAGCCACACTCAAGGGGTCATTTATC
CAGACCTGAAGCTCAAAGTCTCTCTCCTTACACAACCAGCGCCAACAGGGCCAAGCTACTGGCTAAGAAC
AGACAAACTTTCCTGCTTCAGACCACAAAGCTGACCCGTCTTGCCAGACGCATGTGCAGGGACCTATTAC
AGCCAAGGAGGGCCGCCCGACGGCCTTATGCTCCTATCAATGCCAATGCCATCAAAGCAGAGTGCTCCAT
TCGACTTCCTAAGGCCGCCAAGACTCCATTGAAGATTCACCCTCTGGTGCGGCTGCCCCTGGCAACTATC
GTCAAAGATCTGGTGGCCCAGGCACCCCTGAAACCAAAAACACCTCGGGGTACCAAGACACCGATCAACA
GAAACCAGCTGTCCCAGAACCGGGGACTGGGGGGCATTATGGTGAAACGGGCCTATGAGACTATGGCAGG
GGCAGGGGTTCCTTTCTCTGCCAATGGAAGGCCTCTGGCTTCAGGGATTCGTTCAAGCTCACAGCCAGCA
GCCAAGCGTCAGAAACTAAACCCAGCTGATGCCCCCAATCCTGTGGTGTTTGTGGCCACAAAGGATACCA
GGGCCCTACGGAAGGCTCTGACCCATCTGGAAATGCGGCGAGCTGCTCGCCGACCCAACTTGCCCCTGAA
GGTGAAGCCAACGCTGATTGCAGTGCGGCCCCCTGTCCCTCTACCTGCACCCTCACATCCTGCCAGCACC
AATGAGCCTATTGTCCTGGAGGACTAGTAATGAACTAGTCCGTAACTTGAAAGTATTTCGATTTCTTGGC
TTTATATATCTTGTGGAAAGGACGATCTATACCTGCTTGGCGCCAACAC
