>Addgene plasmid #142170 | TFORF2896 | depositor partial sequence | sequence record 278649 | Barcode
TCTATACCTGCTTGGCGCCAACAC
